>Addgene plasmid #127224 | pMOD_A5803 | addgene full sequence | sequence record 254364 | Addgene NGS Result
CCTACATACCTCGCTCTGCTAATCCTGTTACCAGTGGCTGCTGCCAGTGGCGATAAGTCGTGTCTTACCG
GGTTGGACTCAAGACGATAGTTACCGGATAAGGCGCAGCGGTCGGGCTGAACGGGGGGTTCGTGCTCACA
GCCCAGCTTGGAGCGAACGACCTACACCGAACTGAGATACCTACAGCGTGAGCTATGAGAAAGCGCCACG
CTTCCCGAAGGGAGAAAGGCGGACAGGTATCCGGTAAGCGGCAGGGTCGGAACAGGAGAGCGCACGAGGG
AGCTTCCAGGGGGAAACGCCTGGTATCTTTATAGTCCTGTCGGGTTTCGCCACCTCTGACTTGAGCGTCG
ATTTTTGTGATGCTCGTCAGGGGGGCGGAGCCTATGGAAAAACGCCAGCAACGCGGCCTTTTTACGGTTC
CTGGCCTTTTGCTGGCCTTTTGCTCACATGTTCTTTCCTGCGTTATCCCCTGATTCTGTGGATAACCGTA
TTACCGCCTTTGAGTGAGCTGATACCGCTCGCCGCAGCCGAACGACCGAGCGCAGCGAGTCAGTGAGCGA
GGAAGCGGAAGAGCGCCCACCTGCTCATGATCGGCGCGCCTGGCAGACATACTGTCCCACAAATGAAGAT
GGAATCTGTAAAAGAAAACGCGTGAAATAATGCGTCTGACAAAGGTTAGGTCGGCTGCCTTTAATCAATA
CCAAAGTGGTCCCTACCACGATGGAAAAACTGTGCAGTCGGTTTGGCTTTTTCTGACGAACAAATAAGAT
TCGTGGCCGACAGGTGGGGGTCCACCATGTGAAGGCATCTTCAGACTCCAATAATGGAGCAATGACGTAA
GGGCTTACGAAATAAGTAAGGGTAGTTTGGGAAATGTCCACTCACCCGTCAGTCTATAAATACTTAGCCC
CTCCCTCATTGTTAAGGGAGCAAAATCTCAGAGAGATAGTCCTAGAGAGAGAAAGAGAGCAAGTAGCCTA
GAAGTAGTCAAGGCGGCGAAGTATTCAGGCACGTGGCCAGGAAGAAGAAAAGCCAAGACGACGAAAACAG
GTAAGAGCTAAGCTTCCTGCAGGATGGAAGACGCCAAAAACATAAAGAAAGGCCCGGCGCCATTCTATCC
GCTGGAAGATGGAACCGCTGGAGAGCAACTGCATAAGGCTATGAAGAGATACGCCCTGGTTCCTGGAACA
ATTGCTTTTACAGATGCACATATCGAGGTGGACATCACTTACGCTGAGTACTTCGAAATGTCCGTTCGGT
TGGCAGAAGCTATGAAACGATATGGGCTGAATACAAATCACAGAATCGTCGTATGCAGTGAAAACTCTCT
TCAATTCTTTATGCCGGTGTTGGGCGCGTTATTTATCGGAGTTGCAGTTGCGCCCGCGAACGACATTTAT
AATGAACGTGAATTGCTCAACAGTATGGGCATTTCGCAGCCTACCGTGGTGTTCGTTTCCAAAAAGGGGT
TGCAAAAAATTTTGAACGTGCAAAAAAAGCTCCCAATCATCCAAAAAATTATTATCATGGATTCTAAAAC
GGATTACCAGGGATTTCAGTCGATGTACACGTTCGTCACATCTCATCTACCTCCCGGTTTTAATGAATAC
GATTTTGTGCCAGAGTCCTTCGATAGGGACAAGACAATTGCACTGATCATGAACTCCTCTGGATCTACTG
GTCTGCCTAAAGGTGTCGCTCTGCCTCATAGAACTGCCTGCGTGAGATTCTCGCATGCCAGAGATCCTAT
TTTTGGCAATCAAATCATTCCGGATACTGCGATTTTAAGTGTTGTTCCATTCCATCACGGTTTTGGAATG
TTTACTACACTCGGATATTTGATATGTGGATTTCGAGTCGTCTTAATGTATAGATTTGAAGAAGAGCTGT
TTCTGAGGAGCCTTCAGGATTACAAGATTCAAAGTGCGCTGCTGGTGCCAACCCTATTCTCCTTCTTCGC
CAAAAGCACTCTGATTGACAAATACGATTTATCTAATTTACACGAAATTGCTTCTGGTGGCGCTCCCCTC
TCTAAGGAAGTCGGGGAAGCGGTTGCCAAGAGGTTCCATCTGCCAGGTATCAGGCAAGGATATGGGCTCA
CTGAGACTACATCAGCTATTCTGATTACACCCGAGGGGGATGATAAACCGGGCGCGGTCGGTAAAGTTGT
TCCATTTTTTGAAGCGAAGGTTGTGGATCTGGATACCGGGAAAACGCTGGGCGTTAATCAAAGAGGCGAA
CTGTGTGTGAGAGGTCCTATGATTATGTCCGGTTATGTAAACAATCCGGAAGCGACCAACGCCTTGATTG
ACAAGGATGGATGGCTACATTCTGGAGACATAGCTTACTGGGACGAAGACGAACACTTCTTCATCGTTGA
CCGCCTGAAGTCTCTGATTAAGTACAAAGGCTATCAGGTGGCTCCCGCTGAATTGGAATCCATCTTGCTC
CAACACCCCAACATCTTCGACGCTGGTGTCGCAGGTCTTCCCGACGATGACGCCGGTGAACTTCCCGCCG
CCGTTGTTGTTTTGGAGCACGGAAAGACGATGACGGAAAAAGAGATCGTGGATTACGTCGCCAGTCAAGT
AACAACCGCGAAAAAGTTGCGCGGAGGAGTTGTGTTTGTGGACGAAGTACCGAAAGGTCTTACCGGAAAA
CTCGACGCAAGAAAAATCAGAGAGATCCTCATAAAGGCCAAGAAGGGCGGAAAGATCGCCGTGTGACGTC
GACGATATGAAGATGAAGATGAAATATTTGGTGTGTCAAATAAAAAGCTTGTGTGCTTAAGTTTGTGTTT
TTTTCTTGGCTTGTTGTGTTATGAATTTGTGGCTTTTTCTAATATTAAATGAATGTAAGATCACATTATA
ATGAATAAACAAATGTTTCTATAATCCATTGTGAATGTTTTGTTGGATCTCTTCTGCAGCATATAACTAC
TGTATGTGCTATGGTATGGACTATGGAATATGATTAAAGATAAGCCAGAGCTCTGGTGACGGACGTGGGC
AGGTGTGATGAAAAGCCTTAGGGTCAGGTGGCACTTTTCGGGGAAATGTGCGATGAACCCCTATTTGTTT
ATTTTTCTAAATACATTCAAATATGTATCCGCTAATGAGACAATAACCCTGATAAATGCTTCAATTATAT
TGAAAAAGGAAGAGTATGAGTATCCAACATTTCCGTGTCGCCCTTATTCCCTTTTTTGCGGCCTTCTGCC
TTCCTGTTTTTGCTCACCCAGAAACGCTGGTGAAAGTAAAAGATGCTGAAGATCAGTTGGGTGCCCGAGT
GGGTTACATTGAACTGGATCTCAACAGCGGCAAAATCTTAGAGAGTTTTCGCCCCGAAGAACGCTTCCCA
ATGATGAGCACTTTCAAAGTTCTGCTATGTGGCGCGGTGTTATCCCGTATTGATGCTGGGCAAGAGCAAC
TCGGTCGCCGCATACACTATTCTCAGAATGACTTGGTTGAGTATTCACCAGTCACAGAAAAGCATCTTAC
GGATGGCATGACAGTAAGAGAATTATGTAGTGCTGCCATAACCATGAGTGATAACACTGCGGCCAACTTA
CTTCTGACAACGATTGGAGGACCGAAGGAGCTAACCGCTTTTTTGCACAACATGGGGGATCATGTAACTC
GCCTTGATCGTTGGGAACCGGAGCTGAATGAAGCCATACCAAACGACGAGCGTGACACCACGATGCCTGT
AGCAATGGCAACAACTCTCCGCAAACTATTAACTGGCGAACTACTTACTCTTGCTTCACGCCAGCAACTC
ATTGACTGGATGGAGGCGGACAAAGTTGCAGGACCACTTCTGCGCTCGGCACTTCCGGCTGGCTGGTTTA
TTGCTGATAAATCTGGAGCCGGTGAGCGTGGGTCTCGCGGTATCATTGCAGCACTGGGGCCAGATGGTAA
GCCCTCCCGTATCGTAGTTATCTACACGACGGGGAGTCAGGCAACTATGGATGAACGAAATAGACAGATC
GCTGAGATAGGTGCCTCACTGATTAAGCATTGGTAACTGTCAGACGAAGGGAAATAAATAGTAGCCCGCC
TGATGTGCGGGCTTTTTTTTGGTGGTGGTTACCAGTGTCGCTTAGCTACCGTAGGTCCTCTTAGGCGGTC
CGATTAGCGACATAGTCATCAATGCCTTGACGGCAAAATCCCTTAACGTGAGTTTTCGTTCCACTGAGCG
TCAGACCCCGTAGAAAAGATCAAAGGATCTTCTTGAGATCCTTTTTTTCTGCGCGTAATCTGCTGCTTGC
AAACAAAAAAACCACCGCTACCAGCGGTGGTTTGTTTGCCGGATCAAGAGCTACTAACTCTTTTTCCGAA
GGTAACTGGCTTCAGCAGAGCGCAGATACCAAATACTGTTCTTCTAGTGTAGCCGTAGTTAGGCCACCAC
TTCAAGAACTCTGTAGCACCG
Features (pLannotate 1.2.2; 5 found; start..end, strand, type, name):
   1074..2724    +  CDS            luciferase (fragment): firefly luciferase; luc+; enhanced luc+ version of the luciferase gene
   2736..2984    +  terminator     HSP terminator: efficient transcription terminator from the Arabidopsis thaliana heat shock protein 18.2 gene (Nagaya et al., 2010)
   3065..3165    +  promoter       AmpR promoter: bla
   3166..4026    +  CDS            AmpR: β-lactamase; bla; confers resistance to ampicillin, carbenicillin, and related antibiotics
   4233..390     +  rep_origin     ori (across the origin): high-copy-number ColE1/pMB1/pBR322/pUC origin of replication
