[The description below was written by a language model from this plasmid's Addgene catalogue record and pLannotate feature annotations shown in this document.]
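Description:
pMOD_A5803 is a small (about 4.4 kb) plant expression plasmid built on the pMOD_A0103 backbone, carrying a firefly luciferase reporter cassette. It is maintained in E. coli as a high-copy plasmid through a ColE1/pUC-type origin of replication and is selected with ampicillin via the β-lactamase gene (AmpR) driven by its native bla promoter. The annotated features include no plant selectable marker, T-DNA borders or plant replication elements, so the plasmid on its own appears to serve as a carrier for the expression cassette rather than as a complete binary vector. The record does not say how the cassette is delivered to plant cells.

The payload is a codon-optimized firefly luciferase coding sequence, which the annotation matches to the enhanced luc+ version of the gene and flags as a fragment, probably because the recoded sequence only partly matches the reference. It is followed immediately by the HSP terminator from the Arabidopsis thaliana heat shock protein 18.2 gene, an efficient transcription terminator commonly used to boost transgene expression in plants. According to the stated purpose, luciferase is driven by the CmYLCV promoter, a strong constitutive plant promoter derived from Cestrum yellow leaf curling virus. This promoter is not picked up in the automated feature table, but the roughly 680 nt unannotated region between the origin and the luciferase start is where it would be expected to lie.

The construct provides a constitutively expressed bioluminescent reporter for plant cells. It was deposited with work on plant gene editing through de novo meristem induction, though the record does not describe its specific role there.
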