Addgene plasmid #127224: pMOD_A5803
Purpose: CmYLCV::Luciferase
Depositing lab: Daniel Voytas. Depositing organization: University of Minnesota. Publication: Plant gene editing through de novo induction of meristems. Maher MF, Nasti RA, Vollbrecht M, Starker CG, Clark MD, Voytas DF. Nat Biotechnol. 2019 Dec 16. pii: 10.1038/s41587-019-0337-2. doi: 10.1038/s41587-019-0337-2. PubMed 31844292.
Backbone
  Vector backbone: pMOD_A0103
  Backbone manufacturer: Cambia
  Vector type: Plant Expression
Growth in bacteria
  Bacterial resistance: Ampicillin, 100 μg/mL
  Growth temperature: 37°C
  Growth strain: DH5alpha
  Copy number: High Copy
Gene/Insert
  Gene/Insert name: Luc
  Species: Firefly
  Mutation: codon optimized CDSs
  Cloning method: Restriction Enzyme; 5′ cloning site unknown (unknown if destroyed); 3′ cloning site unknown (unknown if destroyed)
Terms and licenses: Academic/Nonprofit Terms; Industry Terms: Not Available to Industry
How to cite: pMOD_A5803 was a gift from Daniel Voytas (Addgene plasmid # 127224 ; http://n2t.net/addgene:127224 ; RRID:Addgene_127224)
